>Addgene plasmid #225660 | 8522-M01-663 | addgene full sequence | sequence record 452339 | Addgene NGS Result
GTTAGGCAGGGATATTCACCATTATCGTTTCAGACCCACCTCCCAACCCCGAGGGGACCCGACAGGCCCG
AAGGAATAGAAGAAGAAGGTGGAGAGAGAGACAGAGACAGATCCATTCGATTAGTGAACGGATCTCGACG
GTATCGGTTAACTTTTAAAAGAAAAGGGGGGATTGGGGGGTACAGTGCAGGGGAAAGAATAGTAGACATA
ATAGCAACAGACATACAAACTAAAGAATTACAAAAACAAATTACAAAATTCAAAATTTTATCGTCCAGTG
TGGTGGAATTCTGCAGATATCACAACTTTGTATAGAAAAGTTGGCCAAATTACAAAATTCAAAATTTTAT
CGATCAGCTACTTTTGCATTACAATGGCCTTGGTGCAGCTACTTTTGCATTACAATGGCCTTGGTGCAGC
TACTTTTGCATTACAATGGCCTTGGTGGAATTCCAGCTACTTTTGCATTACAATGGCCTTGGTGCAGCTA
CTTTTGCATTACAATGGCCTTGGTGCAGCTACTTTTGCATTACAATGGCCTTGGTGACTAGTTAGGCGTG
TACGGGCCAACTTTTGTATACAAAGTGGTAGGCGTGTACGGTGGGAGGCCTATATAAGCAGAGCTCGTTT
AGTGAACCGTCAGATCGCCTGGAGACGCCATCCACGCTGTTTTGACCTCCATAGAAGACACCGGGACCGA
TCCAGCACAACTTTGTACAAAAAAGTTGGCACCATGCCCGCCATGAAGATCGAGTGCCGCATCACCGGCA
CCCTGAACGGCGTGGAGTTCGAGCTGGTGGGCGGCGGAGAGGGCACCCCCGAGCAGGGCCGCATGACCAA
CAAGATGAAGAGCACCAAAGGCGCCCTGACCTTCAGCCCCTACCTGCTGAGCCACGTGATGGGCTACGGC
TTCTACCACTTCGGCACCTACCCCAGCGGCTACGAGAACCCCTTCCTGCACGCCATCAACAACGGCGGCT
ACACCAACACCCGCATCGAGAAGTACGAGGACGGCGGCGTGCTGCACGTGAGCTTCAGCTACCGCTACGA
GGCCGGCCGCGTGATCGGCGACTTCAAGGTGGTGGGCACCGGCTTCCCCGAGGACAGCGTGATCTTCACC
GACAAGATCATCCGCAGCAACGCCACCGTGGAGCACCTGCACCCCATGGGCGATAACGTGCTGGTGGGCA
GCTTCGCCCGCACCTTCAGCCTGCGCGACGGCGGCTACTACAGCTTCGTGGTGGACAGCCACATGCACTT
CAAGAGCGCCATCCACCCCAGCATCCTGCAGAACGGGGGCCCCATGTTCGCCTTCCGCCGCGTGGAGGAG
CTGCACAGCAACACCGAGCTGGGCATCGTGGAGTACCAGCACGCCTTCAAGACCCCCATCGCCTTCGCCA
GATCTCGAGATATCAGCCATGGCTTCCCGCCGGCGGTGGCGGCGCAGGATGATGGCACGCTGCCCATGTC
TTGTGCCCAGGAGAGCGGGATGGACCGTCACCCTGCAGCCTGTGCTTCTGCTAGGATCAATGTGTAATCA
ACTTTCTTGTACAAAGTTGTGATATCCAGCACAGTGGCGGCCGCTCGACAATCAACCTCTGGATTACAAA
ATTTGTGAAAGATTGACTGGTATTCTTAACTATGTTGCTCCTTTTACGCTATGTGGATACGCTGCTTTAA
TGCCTTTGTATCATGCTATTGCTTCCCGTATGGCTTTCATTTTCTCCTCCTTGTATAAATCCTGGTTGCT
GTCTCTTTATGAGGAGTTGTGGCCCGTTGTCAGGCAACGTGGCGTGGTGTGCACTGTGTTTGCTGACGCA
ACCCCCACTGGTTGGGGCATTGCCACCACCTGTCAGCTCCTTTCCGGGACTTTCGCTTTCCCCCTCCCTA
TTGCCACGGCGGAACTCATCGCCGCCTGCCTTGCCCGCTGCTGGACAGGGGCTCGGCTGTTGGGCACTGA
CAATTCCGTGGTGTTGTCGGGGAAGCTGACGTCCTTTCCATGGCTGCTCGCCTGTGTTGCCACCTGGATT
CTGCGCGGGACGTCCTTCTGCTACGTCCCTTCGGCCCTCAATCCAGCGGACCTTCCTTCCCGCGGCCTGC
TGCCGGCTCTGCGGCCTCTTCCGCGTCTTCGCCTTCGCCCTCAGACGAGTCGGATCTCCCTTTGGGCCGC
CTCCCCGCCTGGAATTCTACCGGGTAGGGGAGGCGCTTTTCCCAAGGCAGTCTGGAGCATGCGCTTTAGC
AGCCCCGCTGGGCACTTGGCGCTACACAAGTGGCCTCTGGCCTCGCACACATTCCACATCCACCGGTAGG
CGCCAACCGGCTCCGTTCTTTGGTGGCCCCTTCGCGCCACCTTCTACTCCTCCCCTAGTCAGGAAGTTCC
CCCCCGCCCCGCAGCTCGCGTCGTGCAGGACGTGACAAATGGAAGTAGCACGTCTCACTAGTCTCGTGCA
GATGGACAGCACCGCTGAGCAATGGAAGCGGGTAGGCCTTTGGGGCAGCGGCCAATAGCAGCTTTGCTCC
TTCGCTTTCTGGGCTCAGAGGCTGGGAAGGGGTGGGTCCGGGGGCGGGCTCAGGGGCGGGCTCAGGGGCG
GGGCGGGCGCCCGAAGGTCCTCCGGAGGCCCGGCATTCTGCACGCTTCAAAAGCGCACGTCTGCCGCGCT
GTTCTCCTCTTCCTCATCTCCGGGCCTTTCGACCTGCAGCCCAAGCTTACCATGACCGAGTACAAGCCCA
CGGTGCGCCTCGCCACCCGCGACGACGTCCCCAGGGCCGTACGCACCCTCGCCGCCGCGTTCGCCGACTA
CCCCGCCACGCGCCACACCGTCGATCCGGACCGCCACATCGAGCGGGTCACCGAGCTGCAAGAACTCTTC
CTCACGCGCGTCGGGCTCGACATCGGCAAGGTGTGGGTCGCGGACGACGGCGCCGCGGTGGCGGTCTGGA
CCACGCCGGAGAGCGTCGAAGCGGGGGCGGTGTTCGCCGAGATCGGCCCGCGCATGGCCGAGTTGAGCGG
TTCCCGGCTGGCCGCGCAGCAACAGATGGAAGGCCTCCTGGCGCCGCACCGGCCCAAGGAGCCCGCGTGG
TTCCTGGCCACCGTCGGCGTCTCGCCCGACCACCAGGGCAAGGGTCTGGGCAGCGCCGTCGTGCTCCCCG
GAGTGGAGGCGGCCGAGCGCGCCGGGGTGCCCGCCTTCCTGGAGACCTCCGCGCCCCGCAACCTCCCCTT
CTACGAGCGGCTCGGCTTCACCGTCACCGCCGACGTCGAGGTGCCCGAAGGACCGCGCACCTGGTGCATG
ACCCGCAAGCCCGGTGCCTGACGCCCGCCCCACGACCCGCAGCGCCCGACCGAAAGGAGCGCACGACCCC
ATGCATCTCGAGGGCCCGGTACCTTTAAGACCAATGACTTACAAGGCAGCTGTAGATCTTAGCCACTTTT
TAAAAGAAAAGGGGGGACTGGAAGGGCTAGCTCACTCCCAACGAAGACAAGATCTGCTTTTTGCTTGTAC
TGGGTCTCTCTGGTTAGACCAGATCTGAGCCTGGGAGCTCTCTGGCTAACTAGGGAACCCACTGCTTAAG
CCTCAATAAAGCTTGCCTTGAGTGCTTCAAGTAGTGTGTGCCCGTCTGTTGTGTGACTCTGGTAACTAGA
GATCCCTCAGACCCTTTTAGTCAGTGTGGAAAATCTCTAGCAGTAGTAGTTCATGTCATCTTATTATTCA
GTATTTATAACTTGCAAAGAAATGAATATCAGAGAGTGAGAGGAACTTGTTTATTGCAGCTTATAATGGT
TACAAATAAAGCAATAGCATCACAAATTTCACAAATAAAGCATTTTTTTCACTGCATTCTAGTTGTGGTT
TGTCCAAACTCATCAATGTATCTTATCATGTCTGGCTCTAGCTATCCCGCCCCTAACTCCGCCCATCCCG
CCCCTAACTCCGCCCAGTTCCGCCCATTCTCCGCCCCATGGCTGACTAATTTTTTTTATTTATGCAGAGG
CCGAGGCCGCCTCGGCCTCTGAGCTATTCCAGAAGTAGTGAGGAGGCTTTTTTGGAGGCCTAGGGACGTA
CCCAATTCGCCCTATAGTGAGTCGTATTACGCGCGCTCACTGGCCGTCGTTTTACAACGTCGTGACTGGG
AAAACCCTGGCGTTACCCAACTTAATCGCCTTGCAGCACATCCCCCTTTCGCCAGCTGGCGTAATAGCGA
AGAGGCCCGCACCGATCGCCCTTCCCAACAGTTGCGCAGCCTGAATGGCGAATGGG
[124 nt withheld, positions 4257-4380]
C
[91 nt withheld, positions 4382-4472]
A
[49 nt withheld, positions 4474-4522]
CCTTTGACGTTGGAGTCCACGTTCTTT
[37 nt withheld, positions 4550-4586]
ACCCTATCTCGGTCTATTCTTTTGATTTATAAGGGATTTTGCCGATTTCGGCCTATTGGTTAAAAAATGA
GCTGATTTAACAAAAATTTAACGCGAATTTTAACAAAATATTAACGCTTACAATTTAGGTGGCACTTTTC
GGGGAAATGTGCGCGGAACCCCTATTTGTTTATTTTTCTAAATACATTCAAATATGTATCCGCTCATGAG
ACAATAACCCTGATAAATGCTTCAATAATATTGAAAAAGGAAGAGTATGAGTATTCAACATTTCCGTGTC
GCCCTTATTCCCTTTTTTGCGGCATTTTGCCTTCCTGTTTTTGCTCACCCAGAAACGCTGGTGAAAGTAA
AAGATGCTGAAGATCAGTTGGGTGCACGAGTGGGTTACATCGAACTGGATCTCAACAGCGGTAAGATCCT
TGAGAGTTTTCGCCCCGAAGAACGTTTTCCAATGATGAGCACTTTTAAAGTTCTGCTATGTGGCGCGGTA
TTATCCCGTATTGACGCCGGGCAAGAGCAACTCGGTCGCCGCATACACTATTCTCAGAATGACTTGGTTG
AGTACTCACCAGTCACAGAAAAGCATCTTACGGATGGCATGACAGTAAGAGAATTATGCAGTGCTGCCAT
AACCATGAGTGATAACACTGCGGCCAACTTACTTCTGACAACGATCGGAGGACCGAAGGAGCTAACCGCT
TTTTTGCACAACATGGGGGATCATGTAACTCGCCTTGATCGTTGGGAACCGGAGCTGAATGAAGCCATAC
CAAACGACGAGCGTGACACCACGATGCCTGTAGCAATGGCAACAACGTTGCGCAAACTATTAACTGGCGA
ACTACTTACTCTAGCTTCCCGGCAACAATTAATAGACTGGATGGAGGCGGATAAAGTTGCAGGACCACTT
CTGCGCTCGGCCCTTCCGGCTGGCTGGTTTATTGCTGATAAATCTGGAGCCGGTGAGCGTGGGTCTCGCG
GTATCATTGCAGCACTGGGGCCAGATGGTAAGCCCTCCCGTATCGTAGTTATCTACACGACGGGGAGTCA
GGCAACTATGGATGAACGAAATAGACAGATCGCTGAGATAGGTGCCTCACTGATTAAGCATTGGTAACTG
TCAGACCAAGTTTACTCATATATACTTTAGATTGATTTAAAACTTCATTTTTAATTTAAAAGGATCTAGG
TGAAGATCCTTTTTGATAATCTCATGACCAAAATCCCTTAACGTGAGTTTTCGTTCCACTGAGCGTCAGA
CCCCGTAGAAAAGATCAAAGGATCTTCTTGAGATCCTTTTTTTCTGCGCGTAATCTGCTGCTTGCAAACA
AAAAAACCACCGCTACCAGCGGTGGTTTGTTTGCCGGATCAAGAGCTACCAACTCTTTTTCCGAAGGTAA
CTGGCTTCAGCAGAGCGCAGATACCAAATACTGTTCTTCTAGTGTAGCCGTAGTTAGGCCACCACTTCAA
GAACTCTGTAGCACCGCCTACATACCTCGCTCTGCTAATCCTGTTACCAGTGGCTGCTGCCAGTGGCGAT
AAGTCGTGTCTTACCGGGTTGGACTCAAGACGATAGTTACCGGATAAGGCGCAGCGGTCGGGCTGAACGG
GGGGTTCGTGCACACAGCCCAGCTTGGAGCGAACGACCTACACCGAACTGAGATACCTACAGCGTGAGCT
ATGAGAAAGCGCCACGCTTCCCGAAGGGAGAAAGGCGGACAGGTATCCGGTAAGCGGCAGGGTCGGAACA
GGAGAGCGCACGAGGGAGCTTCCAGGGGGAAACGCCTGGTATCTTTATAGTCCTGTCGGGTTTCGCCACC
TCTGACTTGAGCGTCGATTTTTGTGATGCTCGTCAGGGGGGCGGAGCCTATGGAAAAACGCCAGCAACGC
GGCCTTTTTACGGTTCCTGGCCTTTTGCTGGCCTTTTGCTCACATGTTCTTTCCTGCGTTATCCCCTGAT
TCTGTGGATAACCGTATTACCGCCTTTGAGTGAGCTGATACCGCTCGCCGCAGCCGAACGACCGAGCGCA
GCGAGTCAGTGAGCGAGGAAGCGGAAGAGCGCCCAATACGCAAACCGCCTCTCCCCGCGCGTTGGCCGAT
TCATTAATGCAGCTGGCACGACAGGTTTCCCGACTGGAAAGCGGGCAGTGAGCGCAACGCAATTAATGTG
AGTTAGCTCACTCATTAGGCACCCCAGGCTTTACACTTTATGCTTCCGGCTCGTATGTTGTGTGGAATTG
TGAGCGGATAACAATTTCACACAGGAAACAGCTATGACCATGATTACGCCAAGCGCGCAATTAACCCTCA
CTAAAGGGAACAAAAGCTGGAGCTGCAAGCTTAATGTAGTCTTATGCAATACTCTTGTAGTCTTGCAACA
TGGTAACGATGAGTTAGCAACATGCCTTACAAGGAGAGAAAAAGCACCGTGCATGCCGATTGGTGGAAGT
AAGGTGGTACGATCGTGCCTTATTAGGAAGGCAACAGACGGGTCTGACATGGATTGGACGAACCACTGAA
TTGCCGCATTGCAGAGATATTGTATTTAAGTGCCTAGCTCGATACATAAACGGGTCTCTCTGGTTAGACC
AGATCTGAGCCTGGGAGCTCTCTGGCTAACTAGGGAACCCACTGCTTAAGCCTCAATAAAGCTTGCCTTG
AGTGCTTCAAGTAGTGTGTGCCCGTCTGTTGTGTGACTCTGGTAACTAGAGATCCCTCAGACCCTTTTAG
TCAGTGTGGAAAATCTCTAGCAGTGGCGCCCGAACAGGGACTTGAAAGCGAAAGGGAAACCAGAGGAGCT
CTCTCGACGCAGGACTCGGCTTGCTGAAGCGCGCACGGCAAGAGGCGAGGGGCGGCGACTGGTGAGTACG
CCAAAAATTTTGACTAGCGGAGGCTAGAAGGAGAGAGATGGGTGCGAGAGCGTCAGTATTAAGCGGGGGA
GAATTAGATCGCGATGGGAAAAAATTCGGTTAAGGCCAGGGGGAAAGAAAAAATATAAATTAAAACATAT
AGTATGGGCAAGCAGGGAGCTAGAACGATTCGCAGTTAATCCTGGCCTGTTAGAAACATCAGAAGGCTGT
AGACAAATACTGGGACAGCTACAACCATCCCTTCAGACAGGATCAGAAGAACTTAGATCATTATATAATA
CAGTAGCAACCCTCTATTGTGTGCATCAAAGGATAGAGATAAAAGACACCAAGGAAGCTTTAGACAAGAT
AGAGGAAGAGCAAAACAAAAGTAAGACCACCGCACAGCAAGCGGCCGCTGATCTTCAGACCTGGAGGAGG
AGATATGAGGGACAATTGGAGAAGTGAATTATATAAATATAAAGTAGTAAAAATTGAACCATTAGGAGTA
GCACCCACCAAGGCAAAGAGAAGAGTGGTGCAGAGAGAAAAAAGAGCAGTGGGAATAGGAGCTTTGTTCC
TTGGGTTCTTGGGAGCAGCAGGAAGCACTATGGGCGCAGCGTCAATGACGCTGACGGTACAGGCCAGACA
ATTATTGTCTGGTATAGTGCAGCAGCAGAACAATTTGCTGAGGGCTATTGAGGCGCAACAGCATCTGTTG
CAACTCACAGTCTGGGGCATCAAGCAGCTCCAGGCAAGAATCCTGGCTGTGGAAAGATACCTAAAGGATC
AACAGCTCCTGGGGATTTGGGGTTGCTCTGGAAAACTCATTTGCACCACTGCTGTGCCTTGGAATGCTAG
TTGGAGTAATAAATCTCTGGAACAGATTTGGAATCACACGACCTGGATGGAGTGGGACAGAGAAATTAAC
AATTACACAAGCTTAATACACTCCTTAATTGAAGAATCGCAAAACCAGCAAGAAAAGAATGAACAAGAAT
TATTGGAATTAGATAAATGGGCAAGTTTGTGGAATTGGTTTAACATAACAAATTGGCTGTGGTATATAAA
ATTATTCATAATGATAGTAGGAGGCTTGGTAGGTTTAAGAATAGTTTTTGCTGTACTTTCTATAGTGAAT
AGA
Features (pLannotate 1.2.2; 32 found; start..end, strand, type, name):
     34..134     +  CDS            Rev (fragment): human immunodeficiency virus 1 (HIV-1) Rev protein; rev; enhances nuclear export of unspliced and incompletely spliced viral mRNAs
    153..269     +  misc_feature   cPPT/CTS: central polypurine tract and central termination sequence of HIV-1
    303..323     +  protein_bind   attB4: mutant version of attB; core recombination site for the Gateway® BP reaction BP Clonase™
    568..586     -  protein_bind   attB5 (fragment): mutant version of attB; core recombination site for the Gateway® BP reaction BP Clonase™
    587..625     +  promoter       minimal CMV promoter: human cytomegalovirus (CMV) immediate early promoter
    708..725     +  protein_bind   attL1 (fragment): mutant version of attL; recombination site for the Gateway® LR reaction LR Clonase™
    734..1399    +  CDS            ppluGFP2: ppluGFP2 is a basic (constitutively fluorescent) green fluorescent protein published in 2004, derived from Pontellina plumata.
   1415..1536    +  CDS            d1EGFP (fragment): EGFP destabilized by fusion to a mutated version of residues 422-461 of mouse ornithine decarboxylase, giving an in vivo half-life of ~1 hour mammalian codon-optimized
   1542..1559    -  protein_bind   attL2 (fragment): mutant version of attL; recombination site for the Gateway® LR reaction LR Clonase™
   1590..2178    +  misc_feature   WPRE: woodchuck hepatitis virus posttranscriptional regulatory element
   2192..2691    +  promoter       PGK promoter: mouse phosphoglycerate kinase 1 promoter
   2712..3311    +  CDS            PuroR: puromycin N-acetyltransferase; pac from Streptomyces alboniger; confers resistance to puromycin
   3379..3516    +  CDS            nef (fragment): NEF_HV1LA - Experimental evidence at protein level: Swiss-Prot protein existence level 1. Extracellular Nef protein targets CD4(+) T-lymphocytes for apoptosis by interacting with CXCR4 surface receptors. From Human immunodeficiency virus type 1 group M subtype B (isolate Lai) (HIV-1).
   3502..3682    +  LTR            5' LTR (truncated): truncated 5' long terminal repeat (LTR) from HIV-1
   3754..3875    +  polyA_signal   SV40 poly(A) signal: SV40 polyadenylation signal
   3915..4050    +  rep_origin     SV40 ori: SV40 origin of replication
   4071..4089    -  promoter       T7 promoter: promoter for bacteriophage T7 RNA polymerase
   4097..4252    +  CDS            lacZα (fragment): LacZα fragment of β-galactosidase; lacZ fragment
   4257..4685    +  rep_origin     f1 ori (sequence partly withheld): f1 bacteriophage origin of replication; arrow indicates direction of (+) strand synthesis
   4738..4842    +  promoter       AmpR promoter: bla
   4843..5703    +  CDS            AmpR: β-lactamase; bla; confers resistance to ampicillin, carbenicillin, and related antibiotics
   5874..6462    +  rep_origin     ori: high-copy-number ColE1/pMB1/pBR322/pUC origin of replication
   6645..6737    +  CDS            lacI (fragment): lac repressor; lacI; The lac repressor binds to the lac operator to inhibit transcription in E. coli. This inhibition can be relieved by adding lactose or isopropyl-β-D-thiogalactopyranoside (IPTG).
   6750..6771    +  protein_bind   CAP binding site: CAP binding activates transcription in the presence of cAMP. E. coli catabolite activator protein
   6786..6816    +  promoter       lac promoter: promoter for the E. coli lac operon
   6824..6840    +  protein_bind   lac operator: The lac repressor binds to the lac operator to inhibit transcription in E. coli. This inhibition can be relieved by adding lactose or isopropyl-β-D-thiogalactopyranoside (IPTG). lac repressor encoded by lacI
   6885..6903    +  promoter       T3 promoter: promoter for bacteriophage T3 RNA polymerase
   6931..7157    +  promoter       RSV promoter: Rous sarcoma virus enhancer/promoter
   7158..7338    +  LTR            5' LTR (truncated): truncated 5' long terminal repeat (LTR) from HIV-1
   7385..7510    +  misc_feature   HIV-1 Ψ: packaging signal of human immunodeficiency virus type 1
   7494..7857    +  CDS            HIV-1 gag (fragment): gag protein from human immunodeficiency virus 1; gag
   8003..8236    +  misc_feature   RRE: The Rev response element (RRE) of HIV-1 allows for Rev-dependent mRNA export from the nucleus to the cytoplasm.
