[The description below was written by a language model from this plasmid's Addgene catalogue record and pLannotate feature annotations shown in this document.]
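Description:
8522-M01-663 is a lentiviral transfer plasmid built by Gateway recombination into the pDest-663 destination backbone. It carries a fluorescent reporter of cancer stem cell state in its "green" configuration. The viral genome is driven by an RSV promoter fused to a truncated HIV-1 5' LTR, an arrangement typical of third-generation, Tat-independent vectors. This is followed by the Ψ packaging signal with a gag fragment, the Rev response element for nuclear export of the full-length RNA, and the cPPT/CTS. A second truncated LTR followed by an SV40 polyadenylation signal closes the viral unit. In bacteria the plasmid is maintained through a ColE1/pUC-type origin and ampicillin resistance. The catalogue lists it as low copy and propagated in a recombination-stable strain, as is common for LTR-containing vectors. An f1 origin, an SV40 origin and lac/T3/T7 cloning remnants are also annotated.

The reporter cassette sits between Gateway recombination scars. According to the record, its promoter is SORE6-mCMVp. The minimal CMV promoter is annotated, while the upstream segment between the attB4 and attB5 sites has no feature call and presumably holds the SORE6 Sox2/Oct4 response element. Because a minimal promoter has little activity on its own, expression depends on Sox2/Oct4 or their paralogs being present. The reporter, dsCopGFP, is copepod GFP (ppluGFP2) fused to a degradation domain derived from mouse ornithine decarboxylase. This shortens the protein's half-life so that fluorescence follows current transcriptional activity. A WPRE downstream enhances expression, and a separate PGK promoter–puromycin resistance cassette allows selection of transduced cells regardless of reporter status. The construct is intended for observing and isolating stem-like cancer cells, and the depositor recommends using it with a matched control plasmid.
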