Addgene plasmid #225660: 8522-M01-663
Purpose: Lentiviral expression of a cancer stem cell reporter that responds to presence of Sox2/Oct4 or their paralogs (green configuration)
Depositing lab: Dominic Esposito. Depositing organization: Frederick National Laboratory. Publication: A flexible reporter system for direct observation and isolation of cancer stem cells. Tang B, Raviv A, Esposito D, Flanders KC, Daniel C, Nghiem BT, Garfield S, Lim L, Mannan P, Robles AI, Smith WI Jr, Zimmerberg J, Ravin R, Wakefield LM. Stem Cell Reports. 2015 Jan 13;4(1):155-169. doi: 10.1016/j.stemcr.2014.11.002. Epub 2014 Dec 11. PubMed 25497455.
Backbone
  Vector backbone: pDest-663
  Backbone size w/o insert (bp): 7337
  Vector type: Lentiviral
  Selectable markers: Puromycin
Growth in bacteria
  Bacterial resistance: Ampicillin, 100 μg/mL
  Growth temperature: 30°C
  Growth strain: NEB Stable
  Copy number: Low Copy
Gene/Insert
  Gene/Insert name: dsCopGFP (alt name: destabilized form of copepod GFP)
  Species: Synthetic
  Promoter: SORE6-mCMVp
  Cloning method: Gateway Cloning
Terms and licenses: Academic/Nonprofit Terms; Industry Terms: Not Available to Industry
Depositor comments: Use plasmid 10279-M28-663 (Addgene # 225662) as matched control
How to cite: 8522-M01-663 was a gift from Dominic Esposito (Addgene plasmid # 225660 ; http://n2t.net/addgene:225660 ; RRID:Addgene_225660)
